>Addgene plasmid #204212 | pLenti-tetON-NKX2-1-I207F -EF1a-TagRFP-2A-tet3G | addgene full sequence | sequence record 405725 | Addgene NGS Result
TTCATTTTAAAGAAATTGTATTTGTTAAATATGTACTACAAACTTAGTAGTTGGAAGGGCTAATTCACTC
CCAAAGAAGACAAGATATCCTTGATCTGTGGATCTACCACACACAAGGCTACTTCCCTGATTAGCAGAAC
TACACACCAGGGCCAGGGGTCAGATATCCACTGACCTTTGGATGGTGCTACAAGCTAGTACCAGTTGAGC
CAGATAAGGTAGAAGAGGCCAATAAAGGAGAGAACACCAGCTTGTTACACCCTGTGAGCCTGCATGGGAT
GGATGACCCGGAGAGAGAAGTGTTAGAGTGGAGGTTTGACAGCCGCCTAGCATTTCATCACGTGGCCCGA
GAGCTGCATCCGGAGTACTTCAAGAACTGCTGATATCGAGCTTGCTACAAGGGACTTTCCGCTGGGGACT
TTCCAGGGAGGCGTGGCCTGGGCGGGACTGGGGAGTGGCGAGCCCTCAGATCCTGCATATAAGCAGCTGC
TTTTTGCCTGTACTGGGTCTCTCTGGTTAGACCAGATCTGAGCCTGGGAGCTCTCTGGCTAACTAGGGAA
CCCACTGCTTAAGCCTCAATAAAGCTTGCCTTGAGTGCTTCAAGTAGTGTGTGCCCGTCTGTTGTGTGAC
TCTGGTAACTAGAGATCCCTCAGACCCTTTTAGTCAGTGTGGAAAATCTCTAGCAGTGGCGCCCGAACAG
GGACTTGAAAGCGAAAGGGAAACCAGAGGAGCTCTCTCGACGCAGGACTCGGCTTGCTGAAGCGCGCACG
GCAAGAGGCGAGGGGCGGCGACTGGTGAGTACGCCAAAAATTTTGACTAGCGGAGGCTAGAAGGAGAGAG
ATGGGTGCGAGAGCGTCAGTATTAAGCGGGGGAGAATTAGATCGCGATGGGAAAAAATTCGGTTAAGGCC
AGGGGGAAAGAAAAAATATAAATTAAAACATATAGTATGGGCAAGCAGGGAGCTAGAACGATTCGCAGTT
AATCCTGGCCTGTTAGAAACATCAGAAGGCTGTAGACAAATACTGGGACAGCTACAACCATCCCTTCAGA
CAGGATCAGAAGAACTTAGATCATTATATAATACAGTAGCAACCCTCTATTGTGTGCATCAAAGGATAGA
GATAAAAGACACCAAGGAAGCTTTAGACAAGATAGAGGAAGAGCAAAACAAAAGTAAGACCACCGCACAG
CAAGCGGCCGGCCGCTGATCTTCAGACCTGGAGGAGGAGATATGAGGGACAATTGGAGAAGTGAATTATA
TAAATATAAAGTAGTAAAAATTGAACCATTAGGAGTAGCACCCACCAAGGCAAAGAGAAGAGTGGTGCAG
AGAGAAAAAAGAGCAGTGGGAATAGGAGCTTTGTTCCTTGGGTTCTTGGGAGCAGCAGGAAGCACTATGG
GCGCAGCGTCAATGACGCTGACGGTACAGGCCAGACAATTATTGTCTGGTATAGTGCAGCAGCAGAACAA
TTTGCTGAGGGCTATTGAGGCGCAACAGCATCTGTTGCAACTCACAGTCTGGGGCATCAAGCAGCTCCAG
GCAAGAATCCTGGCTGTGGAAAGATACCTAAAGGATCAACAGCTCCTGGGGATTTGGGGTTGCTCTGGAA
AACTCATTTGCACCACTGCTGTGCCTTGGAATGCTAGTTGGAGTAATAAATCTCTGGAACAGATTTGGAA
TCACACGACCTGGATGGAGTGGGACAGAGAAATTAACAATTACACAAGCTTAATACACTCCTTAATTGAA
GAATCGCAAAACCAGCAAGAAAAGAATGAACAAGAATTATTGGAATTAGATAAATGGGCAAGTTTGTGGA
ATTGGTTTAACATAACAAATTGGCTGTGGTATATAAAATTATTCATAATGATAGTAGGAGGCTTGGTAGG
TTTAAGAATAGTTTTTGCTGTACTTTCTATAGTGAATAGAGTTAGGCAGGGATATTCACCATTATCGTTT
CAGACCCACCTCCCAACCCCGAGGGGACCCGACAGGCCCGAAGGAATAGAAGAAGAAGGTGGAGAGAGAG
ACAGAGACAGATCCATTCGATTAGTGAACGGATCTCGACGGTATCGCCGAATTCACAAATGGCAGTATTC
ATCCACAATTTTAAAAGAAAAGGGGGGATTGGGGGGTACAGTGCAGGGGAAAGAATAGTAGACATAATAG
CAACAGACATACAAACTAAAGAATTACAAAAACAAATTACAAAAATTCAAAATTTTCGGGTTTATTACAG
GGACAGCAGAGATCCAGTTTGGACTAGACCGGTGGCCTCCACGGCCACTAGATTACTCCCTATCAGTGAT
AGAGAACGTATGAAGAGTTTACTCCCTATCAGTGATAGAGAACGTATGCAGACTTTACTCCCTATCAGTG
ATAGAGAACGTATAAGGAGTTTACTCCCTATCAGTGATAGAGAACGTATGACCAGTTTACTCCCTATCAG
TGATAGAGAACGTATCTACAGTTTACTCCCTATCAGTGATAGAGAACGTATATCCAGTTTACTCCCTATC
AGTGATAGAGAACGTATAAGCTTTAGGCGTGTACGGTGGGCGCCTATAAAAGCAGAGCTCGTTTAGTGAA
CCGTCAGATCGCCTGGAGCAATTCCACAACACTTTTGTCTTATACCAACTTTCCGTACCACTTCCTACCC
TCGTAAAGAAGTTCCTATTCCGAAGTTCCTATTCTTCAAAAGGTATAGGAACTTCGCTCGAATGTCGATG
AGTCCAAAGCACACGACTCCGTTCTCAGTGTCTGACATCTTGAGTCCCCTGGAGGAAAGCTACAAGAAAG
TGGGCATGGAGGGCGGCGGCCTCGGGGCTCCGCTGGCGGCGTACAGGCAGGGCCAGGCGGCACCGCCAAC
AGCGGCCATGCAGCAGCACGCCGTGGGGCACCACGGCGCCGTCACCGCCGCCTACCACATGACGGCGGCG
GGGGTGCCCCAGCTCTCGCACTCCGCCGTGGGGGGCTACTGCAACGGCAACCTGGGCAACATGAGCGAGC
TGCCGCCGTACCAGGACACCATGAGGAACAGCGCCTCTGGCCCCGGATGGTACGGCGCCAACCCAGACCC
GCGCTTCCCCGCCATCTCCCGCTTCATGGGCCCGGCGAGCGGCATGAACATGAGCGGCATGGGCGGCCTG
GGCTCGCTGGGGGACGTGAGCAAGAACATGGCCCCGCTGCCAAGCGCGCCGCGCAGGAAGCGCCGGGTGC
TCTTCTCGCAGGCGCAGGTGTACGAGCTGGAGCGACGCTTCAAGCAACAGAAGTACCTGTCGGCGCCGGA
GCGCGAGCACCTGGCCAGCATGATCCACCTGACGCCCACGCAGGTCAAGTTCTGGTTCCAGAACCACCGC
TACAAAATGAAGCGCCAGGCCAAGGACAAGGCGGCGCAGCAGCAACTGCAGCAGGACAGCGGCGGCGGCG
GGGGCGGCGGGGGCACCGGGTGCCCGCAGCAGCAACAGGCTCAGCAGCAGTCGCCGCGACGCGTGGCGGT
GCCGGTCCTGGTGAAAGACGGCAAACCGTGCCAGGCGGGTGCCCCCGCGCCGGGCGCCGCCAGCCTACAA
GGCCACGCGCAGCAGCAGGCGCAGCACCAGGCGCAGGCCGCGCAGGCGGCGGCAGCGGCCATCTCCGTGG
GCAGCGGTGGCGCCGGCCTTGGCGCACACCCGGGCCACCAGCCAGGCAGCGCAGGCCAGTCTCCGGACCT
GGCGCACCACGCCGCCAGCCCCGCGGCGCTGCAGGGCCAGGTATCCAGCCTGTCCCACCTGAACTCCTCG
GGCTCGGACTACGGCACCATGTCCTGCTCCACCTTGCTATACGGTCGGACCTGGTGAGGCCGCCTAATCT
TTTTCCCTCTGCCAAAAATTATGGGGACATCATGAAGCCCCTTGAGCATCTGACTTCTGGCTAATAAAGG
AAATTTATTTTCATTGCAATAGTGTGTTGGAATTTTTTGTGTCTCTCACTCGGAAGGACATATGGGAGGG
CAAATCATTTAAAACATCAGAATGAGTATTTGGTTTAGAGTTTGGCAACATATGCCCATATGCTGGCTGC
CATGAACAAAGGTTGGCTATAAAGAGGTCATCAGTATATGAAACAGCCCCCTGCTGTCCATTCCTTACAT
ATGACTAGTAAGGATCTGCGATCGCTCCGGTGCCCGTCAGTGGGCAGAGCGCACATCGCCCACAGTCCCC
GAGAAGTTGGGGGGAGGGGTCGGCAATTGAACGGGTGCCTAGAGAAGGTGGCGCGGGGTAAACTGGGAAA
GTGATGTCGTGTACTGGCTCCGCCTTTTTCCCGAGGGTGGGGGAGAACCGTATATAAGTGCAGTAGTCGC
CGTGAACGTTCTTTTTCGCAACGGGTTTGCCGCCAGAACACAGCTGAAGCTTCGAGGGGCTCGCATCTCT
CCTTCACGCGCCCGCCGCCCTACCTGAGGCCGCCATCCACGCCGGTTGAGTCGCGTTCTGCCGCCTCCCG
CCTGTGGTGCCTCCTGAACTGCGTCCGCCGTCTAGGTAAGTTTAAAGCTCAGGTCGAGACCGGGCCTTTG
TCCGGCGCTCCCTTGGAGCCTACCTAGACTCAGCCGGCTCTCCACGCTTTGCCTGACCCTGCTTGCTCAA
CTCTACGTCTTTGTTTCGTTTTCTGTTCTGCGCCGTTACAGATCCAAGCTGTGACCGGCGCCTACACCTG
CAGCCAACGCCACCATGGTGTCTAAGGGCGAAGAGCTGATTAAGGAGAACATGCACATGAAGCTGTACAT
GGAGGGCACCGTGAACAACCACCACTTCAAGTGCACATCCGAGGGCGAAGGCAAGCCCTACGAGGGCACC
CAGACCATGAGAATCAAGGTGGTCGAGGGCGGCCCTCTCCCCTTCGCCTTCGACATCCTGGCTACCAGCT
TCATGTACGGCAGCAGAACCTTCATCAACCACACCCAGGGCATCCCCGACTTCTTTAAGCAGTCCTTCCC
TGAGGGCTTCACATGGGAGAGAGTCACCACATACGAAGACGGGGGCGTGCTGACCGCTACCCAGGACACC
AGCCTCCAGGACGGCTGCCTCATCTACAACGTCAAGATCAGAGGGGTGAACTTCCCATCCAACGGCCCTG
TGATGCAGAAGAAAACACTCGGCTGGGAGGCCAACACCGAGATGCTGTACCCCGCTGACGGCGGCCTGGA
AGGCAGAAGCGACATGGCCCTGAAGCTCGTGGGCGGGGGCCACCTGATCTGCAACTTCAAGACCACATAC
AGATCCAAGAAACCCGCTAAGAACCTCAAGATGCCCGGCGTCTACTATGTGGACCACAGACTGGAAAGAA
TCAAGGAGGCCGACAAAGAGACCTACGTCGAGCAGCACGAGGTGGCTGTGGCCAGATACTGCGACCTCCC
TAGCAAACTGGGGCACAAACTTAATGCTAGCGAGGGCAGAGGAAGTCTGCTAACATGCGGTGACGTCGAG
GAGAATCCTGGCCCAATGTCTAGACTGGACAAGAGCAAAGTCATAAACTCTGCTCTGGAATTACTCAATG
GAGTCGGTATCGAAGGCCTGACGACAAGGAAACTCGCTCAAAAGCTGGGAGTTGAGCAGCCTACCCTGTA
CTGGCACGTGAAGAACAAGCGGGCCCTGCTCGATGCCCTGCCAATCGAGATGCTGGACAGGCATCATACC
CACTCCTGCCCCCTGGAAGGCGAGTCATGGCAAGACTTTCTGCGGAACAACGCCAAGTCATACCGCTGTG
CTCTCCTCTCACATCGCGACGGGGCTAAAGTGCATCTCGGCACCCGCCCAACAGAGAAACAGTACGAAAC
CCTGGAAAATCAGCTCGCGTTCCTGTGTCAGCAAGGCTTCTCCCTGGAGAACGCACTGTACGCTCTGTCC
GCCGTGGGCCACTTTACACTGGGCTGCGTATTGGAGGAACAGGAGCATCAAGTAGCAAAAGAGGAAAGAG
AGACACCTACCACCGATTCTATGCCCCCACTTCTGAAACAAGCAATTGAGCTGTTCGACCGGCAGGGAGC
CGAACCTGCCTTCCTTTTCGGCCTGGAACTAATCATATGTGGCCTGGAGAAACAGCTAAAGTGCGAAAGC
GGCGGGCCGACCGACGCCCTTGACGATTTTGACTTAGACATGCTCCCAGCCGATGCCCTTGACGACTTTG
ACCTTGATATGCTGCCTGCTGACGCTCTTGACGATTTTGACCTTGACATGCTCCCCGGGTAAGTCGACGA
TCCTAATCAACCTCTGGATTACAAAATTTGTGAAAGATTGACTGGTATTCTTAACTATGTTGCTCCTTTT
ACGCTATGTGGATACGCTGCTTTAATGCCTTTGTATCATGCTATTGCTTCCCGTATGGCTTTCATTTTCT
CCTCCTTGTATAAATCCTGGTTGCTGTCTCTTTATGAGGAGTTGTGGCCCGTTGTCAGGCAACGTGGCGT
GGTGTGCACTGTGTTTGCTGACGCAACCCCCACTGGTTGGGGCATTGCCACCACCTGTCAGCTCCTTTCC
GGGACTTTCGCTTTCCCCCTCCCTATTGCCACGGCGGAACTCATCGCCGCCTGCCTTGCCCGCTGCTGGA
CAGGGGCTCGGCTGTTGGGCACTGACAATTCCGTGGTGTTGTCGGGGAAATCATCGTCCTTTCCTTGGCT
GCTCGCCTGTGTTGCCACCTGGATTCTGCGCGGGACGTCCTTCTGCTACGTCCCTTCGGCCCTCAATCCA
GCGGACCTTCCTTCCCGCGGCCTGCTGCCGGCTCTGCGGCCTCTTCCGCGTCTTCGCCTTCGCCCTCAGA
CGAGTCGGATCTCCCTTTGGGCCGCCTCCCCGCCTGAGATCCTTTAAGACCAATGACTTACAAGGCAGCT
GTAGATCTTAGCCACTTTTTAAAAGAAAAGGGGGGACTGGAAGGGCTAATTCACTCCCAACGAAGACAAG
ATCTGCTTTTTGCTTGTACTGGGTCTCTCTGGTTAGACCAGATCTGAGCCTGGGAGCTCTCTGGCTAACT
AGGGAACCCACTGCTTAAGCCTCAATAAAGCTTGCCTTGAGTGCTTCAAGTAGTGTGTGCCCGTCTGTTG
TGTGACTCTGGTAACTAGAGATCCCTCAGACCCTTTTAGTCAGTGTGGAAAATCTCTAGCAGTAGTAGTT
CATGTCATCTTATTATTCAGTATTTATAACTTGCAAAGAAATGAATATCAGAGAGTGAGAGGCCCGGGTT
AATTAAGGAAAGGGCTAGATCATTCTTGAAGACGAAAGGGCCTCGTGATACGCCTATTTTTATAGGTTAA
TGTCATGATAATAATGGTTTCTTAGACGTCAGGTGGCACTTTTCGGGGAAATGTGCGCGGAACCCCTATT
TGTTTATTTTTCTAAATACATTCAAATATGTATCCGCTCATGAGACAATAACCCTGATAAATGCTTCAAT
AATATTGAAAAAGGAAGAGTATGAGTATTCAACATTTCCGTGTCGCCCTTATTCCCTTTTTTGCGGCATT
TTGCCTTCCTGTTTTTGCTCACCCAGAAACGCTGGTGAAAGTAAAAGATGCTGAAGATCAGTTGGGTGCA
CGAGTGGGTTACATCGAACTGGATCTCAACAGCGGTAAGATCCTTGAGAGTTTTCGCCCCGAAGAACGTT
TTCCAATGATGAGCACTTTTAAAGTTCTGCTATGTGGCGCGGTATTATCCCGTGTTGACGCCGGGCAAGA
GCAACTCGGTCGCCGCATACACTATTCTCAGAATGACTTGGTTGAGTACTCACCAGTCACAGAAAAGCAT
CTTACGGATGGCATGACAGTAAGAGAATTATGCAGTGCTGCCATAACCATGAGTGATAACACTGCGGCCA
ACTTACTTCTGACAACGATCGGAGGACCGAAGGAGCTAACCGCTTTTTTGCACAACATGGGGGATCATGT
AACTCGCCTTGATCGTTGGGAACCGGAGCTGAATGAAGCCATACCAAACGACGAGCGTGACACCACGATG
CCTGTAGCAATGGCAACAACGTTGCGCAAACTATTAACTGGCGAACTACTTACTCTAGCTTCCCGGCAAC
AATTAATAGACTGGATGGAGGCGGATAAAGTTGCAGGACCACTTCTGCGCTCGGCCCTTCCGGCTGGCTG
GTTTATTGCTGATAAATCTGGAGCCGGTGAGCGTGGGTCTCGCGGTATCATTGCAGCACTGGGGCCAGAT
GGTAAGCCCTCCCGTATCGTAGTTATCTACACGACGGGGAGTCAGGCAACTATGGATGAACGAAATAGAC
AGATCGCTGAGATAGGTGCCTCACTGATTAAGCATTGGTAACTGTCAGACCAAGTTTACTCATATATACT
TTAGATTGATTTAAAACTTCATTTTTAATTTAAAAGGATCTAGGTGAAGATCCTTTTTGATAATCTCATG
ACCAAAATCCCTTAACGTGAGTTTTCGTTCCACTGAGCGTCAGACCCCGTAGAAAAGATCAAAGGATCTT
CTTGAGATCCTTTTTTTCTGCGCGTAATCTGCTGCTTGCAAACAAAAAAACCACCGCTACCAGCGGTGGT
TTGTTTGCCGGATCAAGAGCTACCAACTCTTTTTCCGAAGGTAACTGGCTTCAGCAGAGCGCAGATACCA
AATACTGTTCTTCTAGTGTAGCCGTAGTTAGGCCACCACTTCAAGAACTCTGTAGCACCGCCTACATACC
TCGCTCTGCTAATCCTGTTACCAGTGGCTGCTGCCAGTGGCGATAAGTCGTGTCTTACCGGGTTGGACTC
AAGACGATAGTTACCGGATAAGGCGCAGCGGTCGGGCTGAACGGGGGGTTCGTGCACACAGCCCAGCTTG
GAGCGAACGACCTACACCGAACTGAGATACCTACAGCGTGAGCTATGAGAAAGCGCCACGCTTCCCGAAG
GGAGAAAGGCGGACAGGTATCCGGTAAGCGGCAGGGTCGGAACAGGAGAGCGCACGAGGGAGCTTCCAGG
GGGAAACGCCTGGTATCTTTATAGTCCTGTCGGGTTTCGCCACCTCTGACTTGAGCGTCGATTTTTGTGA
TGCTCGTCAGGGGGGCGGAGCCTATGGAAAAACGCCAGCAACGCGGCCTTTTTACGGTTCCTGGCCTTTT
GCTGGCCTTTTGCTCACATGTTCTTTCCTGCGTTATCCCCTGATTCTGTGGATAACCGTATTACCGCCTT
TGAGTGAGCTGATACCGCTCGCCGCAGCCGAACGACCGAGCGCAGCGAGTCAGTGAGCGAGGAAGCGGAA
GAGCGCCCAATACGCAAACCGCCTCTCCCCGCGCGTTGGCCGATTCATTAATGCAGCAAGCTCATGGCTG
ACTAATTTTTTTTATTTATGCAGAGGCCGAGGCCGCCTCGGCCTCTGAGCTATTCCAGAAGTAGTGAGGA
GGCTTTTTTGGAGGCCTAGGCTTTTGCAAAAAGCTCCCCGTGGCACGACAGGTTTCCCGACTGGAAAGCG
GGCAGTGAGCGCAACGCAATTAATGTGAGTTAGCTCACTCATTAGGCACCCCAGGCTTTACACTTTATGC
TTCCGGCTCGTATGTTGTGTGGAATTGTGAGCGGATAACAATTTCACACAGGAAACAGCTATGACATGAT
TACGAATTTCACAAATAAAGCATTTTTTTCACTGCATTCTAGTTGTGGTTTGTCCAAACTCATCAATGTA
TCTTATCATGTCTGGATCAACTGGATAACTCAAGCTAACCAAAATCATCCCAAACTTCCCACCCCATACC
CTATTACCACTGCCAATTACCTGTGGTTTCATTTACTCTAAACCTGTGATTCCTCTGAATTATT
Features (pLannotate 1.2.2; 27 found; start..end, strand, type, name):
     51..380     +  CDS            nef (fragment): NEF_HV1BR - Experimental evidence at protein level: Swiss-Prot protein existence level 1. Extracellular Nef protein targets CD4(+) T-lymphocytes for apoptosis by interacting with CXCR4 surface receptors (PubMed:14990729). From Human immunodeficiency virus type 1 group M subtype B (isolate BRU/LAI) (HIV-1).
    428..685     +  LTR            5' LTR (truncated): truncated 5' long terminal repeat (LTR) from HIV-1
    732..857     +  misc_feature   HIV-1 Ψ: packaging signal of human immunodeficiency virus type 1
    841..1179    +  CDS            HIV-1 gag (fragment): gag protein from human immunodeficiency virus 1; gag
   1354..1587    +  misc_feature   RRE: The Rev response element (RRE) of HIV-1 allows for Rev-dependent mRNA export from the nucleus to the cytoplasm.
   1964..2064    +  CDS            Rev (fragment): human immunodeficiency virus 1 (HIV-1) Rev protein; rev; enhances nuclear export of unspliced and incompletely spliced viral mRNAs
   2109..2226    +  misc_feature   cPPT/CTS: central polypurine tract and central termination sequence of HIV-1
   2293..2667    +  promoter       TRE3G promoter: 3rd-generation Tet-responsive promoter that can be activated by binding of Tet-On® 3G
   2722..3834    +  CDS            NKX2-1: NKX21_HUMAN - Also known as NKX2A, TITF1, TTF1. Experimental evidence at protein level: Swiss-Prot protein existence level 1. Transcription factor that binds and activates the promoter of thyroid specific genes such as thyroglobulin, thyroperoxidase, and thyrotropin receptor. Crucial in the maintenance of the thyroid differentiation phenotype. May play a role in lung development and surfactant homeostasis. Forms a regulatory loop with GRHL2 that coordinates lung epithelial cell morphogenesis and differentiation. Activates the transcription of GNRHR and plays a role in enhancing the circadian o
   3913..3968    +  polyA_signal   β-globin poly(A) signal: rabbit β-globin polyadenylation signal (Gil and Proudfoot, 1987)
   4172..4383    +  promoter       EF-1α core promoter: core promoter for human elongation factor EF-1α
   4396..4664    +  LTR            5' LTR (truncated): truncated 5' long terminal repeat (LTR) from human T-cell leukemia virus (HTLV) type 1
   4705..5415    +  CDS            TagRFP: monomeric derivative of red fluorescent protein from Entacmaea quadricolor (Merzlyak et al., 2007) mammalian codon-optimized
   5476..6222    +  CDS            Tet-On® 3G: modified rtTA protein that binds tightly to promoters containing the tet operator in the presence of doxycycline
   6235..6823    +  misc_feature   WPRE: woodchuck hepatitis virus posttranscriptional regulatory element
   6831..6896    +  CDS            nef (fragment): NEF_HV1Z2 - Experimental evidence at protein level: Swiss-Prot protein existence level 1. Extracellular Nef protein targets CD4(+) T-lymphocytes for apoptosis by interacting with CXCR4 surface receptors. From Human immunodeficiency virus type 1 group M subtype D (isolate Z2/CDC-Z34) (HIV-1).
   6898..7131    +  LTR            3' LTR (ΔU3): self-inactivating 3' long terminal repeat (LTR) from HIV-1
   7336..7440    +  promoter       AmpR promoter: bla
   7441..8301    +  CDS            AmpR: β-lactamase; bla; confers resistance to ampicillin, carbenicillin, and related antibiotics
   8472..9060    +  rep_origin     ori: high-copy-number ColE1/pMB1/pBR322/pUC origin of replication
   9243..9297    +  CDS            lacI (fragment): lac repressor; lacI; The lac repressor binds to the lac operator to inhibit transcription in E. coli. This inhibition can be relieved by adding lactose or isopropyl-β-D-thiogalactopyranoside (IPTG).
   9303..9396    +  rep_origin     SV40 ori (fragment): SV40 origin of replication
   9421..9458    +  CDS            lacI (fragment): lac repressor; lacI; The lac repressor binds to the lac operator to inhibit transcription in E. coli. This inhibition can be relieved by adding lactose or isopropyl-β-D-thiogalactopyranoside (IPTG).
   9471..9492    +  protein_bind   CAP binding site: CAP binding activates transcription in the presence of cAMP. E. coli catabolite activator protein
   9507..9537    +  promoter       lac promoter: promoter for the E. coli lac operon
   9545..9561    +  protein_bind   lac operator: The lac repressor binds to the lac operator to inhibit transcription in E. coli. This inhibition can be relieved by adding lactose or isopropyl-β-D-thiogalactopyranoside (IPTG). lac repressor encoded by lacI
   9595..9678    +  polyA_signal   SV40 poly(A) signal (fragment): SV40 polyadenylation signal
