[The description below was written by a language model from this plasmid's Addgene catalogue record and pLannotate feature annotations shown in this document.]
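Description:
pLenti-tetON-NKX2-1-I207F-EF1a-TagRFP-2A-tet3G is an all-in-one doxycycline-inducible lentiviral expression vector of about 9.8 kb, built on the pHAGE backbone. It is propagated in E. coli as a high-copy plasmid through a ColE1/pUC-type origin and selected with ampicillin via the β-lactamase gene. The viral portion carries the elements expected of an HIV-1-derived transfer vector: a truncated 5' LTR, the Ψ packaging signal with a gag fragment, the Rev response element for Rev-dependent nuclear export of the genomic RNA, the cPPT/CTS, a WPRE to boost transcript expression, and a ΔU3 self-inactivating 3' LTR that disables LTR promoter activity after integration.

Between the LTRs sit two expression units in the same orientation. The first places the human NKX2-1 (TTF1) coding sequence, recorded as carrying the I207F point mutation, under the TRE3G Tet-responsive promoter and follows it with a rabbit β-globin polyadenylation signal. The second uses the EF-1α core promoter joined to an HTLV-1 LTR fragment to drive constitutive expression of TagRFP and the Tet-On 3G transactivator. According to the plasmid name these are linked by a 2A peptide, although the 2A itself is not annotated in the feature table. Transduced cells are therefore marked by red fluorescence and continuously supply the transactivator, which binds TRE3G and switches on mutant NKX2-1 only when doxycycline is added. The stated purpose is inducible overexpression of this NKX2-1 variant in mammalian cells, and the associated publication concerns organoid models of human fetal lung alveolar development and neonatal respiratory disease.
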