Addgene plasmid #204212: pLenti-tetON-NKX2-1-I207F -EF1a-TagRFP-2A-tet3G
Purpose: Doxycycline inducible lentiviral vector for human NKX2-1 (I207F) overexpression
Depositing lab: Emma Rawlins. Depositing organization: Gurdon Institute. Publication: Organoid modeling of human fetal lung alveolar development reveals mechanisms of cell fate patterning and neonatal respiratory disease. Lim K, Donovan APA, Tang W, Sun D, He P, Pett JP, Teichmann SA, Marioni JC, Meyer KB, Brand AH, Rawlins EL. Cell Stem Cell. 2023 Jan 5;30(1):20-37.e9. doi: 10.1016/j.stem.2022.11.013. Epub 2022 Dec 8. PubMed 36493780.
Backbone
  Vector backbone: pHAGE
  Backbone size w/o insert (bp): 8676
  Total vector size (bp): 9792
  Vector type: Mammalian Expression, Lentiviral
Growth in bacteria
  Bacterial resistance: Ampicillin, 100 μg/mL
  Growth temperature: 37°C
  Growth strain: NEB Stable
  Copy number: High Copy
Gene/Insert
  Gene/Insert name: NK2 homeobox 1 (alt name: TTF1)
  Species: H. sapiens (human)
  Insert size (bp): 1116
  GenBank ID: NM_001079668
  Entrez Gene: NKX2-1 (a.k.a. BCH, BHC, NK-2, NKX2.1, NKX2A, NMTC1, T/EBP, TEBP, TITF1, TTF-1, TTF1)
  Promoter: TetON
  Tag / fusion protein: Point mutation on I207F
  Cloning method: Unknown
  Sequencing primers: 5′ ATGTCGATGAGTCCAAAGCACACG; 3′ TCACCAGGTCCGACCGTATAGC
Terms and licenses: Academic/Nonprofit Terms; Industry Terms: Not Available to Industry
How to cite: pLenti-tetON-NKX2-1-I207F -EF1a-TagRFP-2A-tet3G was a gift from Emma Rawlins (Addgene plasmid # 204212 ; http://n2t.net/addgene:204212 ; RRID:Addgene_204212)
